>Addgene plasmid #10741 | 821 pGEX2T PTEN 1-274 | addgene partial sequence | sequence record 17614 | 10741 with pGEX 5'
ATGACAGCCATCATCAAAGAGATCGTTAGCAGAAACAAAAGGAGATATCAAGAGGATGGATTCGACTTAG
ACTTGACCTATATTTATCCAAACATTATTGCTATGGGATTTCCTGCAGAAAGACTTGAAGGCGTATACAG
GAACAATATTGATGATGTAGTAAGGTTTTTGGATTCAAAGCATAAAAACCATTACAAGATATACAATCTT
TGTGCTGAAAGACATTATGACACCGCCAAATTTAATTGCAGAGTTGCACAATATCCTTTTGAAGACCATA
ACCCACCACAGCTAGAACTTATCAAACCCTTTTGTGAAGATCTTGACCAATGGCTAAGTGAAGATGACAA
TCATGTTGCAGCAATTCACTGTAAAGCTGGAAAGGGACGAACTGGTGTAATGATATGTGCATATTTATTA
CATCGGGGCAAATTTTTAAAGGCACAAGAGGCCCTAGATTTCTATGGGGAAGTAAGGACCAGAGACAAAA
AGGGAGTAACTATTCCCAGTCAGAGGCGCTATGTGTATTATTATAGCTACCTGTTAAAGAATCATCTGGA
TTATAGACCAGTGGCACTGTTGTTTCACAAGATGATGTTTGAAACTATTCCAATGTTCAGTGGCGGAACT
TGCAATCCTCAGTTTGTGGTCTGCCAGCTAAAGGTGAAGATATATTCCTCCAATTCAGGACCCACACGAC
GGGAAGACAAGTTCATGTACTTTGAG
