[The description below was written by a language model from this plasmid's Addgene catalogue record.]
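Description:
821 pGEX2T PTEN 1-274 is a bacterial expression plasmid built on the pGEX-2T backbone (4948 bp without insert) for producing a glutathione S-transferase fusion of a truncated human PTEN protein in E. coli. It is maintained as a high-copy plasmid under ampicillin selection. No feature table accompanies the record, so the promoter and origin are not explicitly listed. pGEX-series vectors generally drive the GST fusion from an IPTG-inducible tac promoter with a plasmid-borne lacI repressor, and pGEX-2T normally places a thrombin cleavage site between GST and the cloned sequence.

The insert is an 822 bp fragment of the human PTEN tumor suppressor coding sequence covering amino acids 1-274, cloned between the BamHI and EcoRI sites, both of which are retained. GST is supplied by the backbone at the N terminus. From general knowledge of PTEN's domain layout, this C-terminal truncation keeps the N-terminal phosphatase domain and part of the C2 domain while removing the remainder of the C2 domain and the C-terminal tail. The record itself describes the change only as the residue range.

The GST tag allows affinity purification of the recombinant protein on glutathione resin, and such fusions are typically used for in vitro phosphatase assays, binding or pull-down experiments, and structure-function comparisons alongside full-length or other mutant PTEN proteins. The associated publication concerns PTEN regulation of G1 cell-cycle progression through inhibition of the phosphatidylinositol 3-kinase/Akt pathway, which is consistent with the construct being one of a set of PTEN deletion variants. The specific experimental use of this fragment is not stated in the record.
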