Addgene plasmid #10741: 821 pGEX2T PTEN 1-274
Depositing lab: William Sellers. Depositing organization: Dana-Farber Cancer Institute. Publication: Regulation of G1 progression by the PTEN tumor suppressor protein is linked to inhibition of the phosphatidylinositol 3-kinase/Akt pathway. Ramaswamy S, Nakamura N, Vazquez F, Batt DB, Perera S, Roberts TM, Sellers WR. Proc Natl Acad Sci U S A. 1999 Mar 2. 96(5):2110-5. 10.1073/pnas.96.5.2110 PubMed 10051603.
Backbone
  Vector backbone: pGEX-2T
  Backbone size w/o insert (bp): 4948
  Vector type: Bacterial Expression
Growth in bacteria
  Bacterial resistance: Ampicillin, 100 μg/mL
  Growth temperature: 37°C
  Growth strain: DH5alpha
  Copy number: High Copy
Gene/Insert
  Gene/Insert name: PTEN
  Species: H. sapiens (human)
  Insert size (bp): 822
  Mutation: Amino acids 1-274.
  Entrez Gene: PTEN (a.k.a. 10q23del, BZS, CWS1, DEC, GLM2, MHAM, MMAC1, PTEN1, PTENbeta, TEP1)
  Tag / fusion protein: GST (N terminal on backbone)
  Cloning method: Restriction Enzyme; 5′ cloning site BamHI (not destroyed); 3′ cloning site EcoRI (not destroyed)
  Sequencing primers: 5′ pGEX-5'
Terms and licenses: Academic/Nonprofit Terms; Industry Terms: Not Available to Industry
How to cite: 821 pGEX2T PTEN 1-274 was a gift from William Sellers (Addgene plasmid # 10741 ; http://n2t.net/addgene:10741 ; RRID:Addgene_10741)
